Addgene plasmid #184824: pLVX-MPro-eGFP-2
Purpose: Expresses Mpro-eGFP in mammalian cells
Depositing lab: Wenshe Liu. Depositing organization: Texas A&M University. Publication: Evaluation of SARS-CoV-2 Main Protease Inhibitors Using a Novel Cell-Based Assay. Cao W, Cho CD, Geng ZZ, Shaabani N, Ma XR, Vatansever EC, Alugubelli YR, Ma Y, Chaki SP, Ellenburg WH, Yang KS, Qiao Y, Allen R, Neuman BW, Ji H, Xu S, Liu WR. ACS Cent Sci. 2022 Feb 23;8(2):192-204. doi: 10.1021/acscentsci.1c00910. Epub 2022 Feb 2. PubMed 35229034.
Backbone
  Vector backbone: PLVX-puro
  Backbone size w/o insert (bp): 8102
  Total vector size (bp): 10493
  Modifications to backbone: added EF-1alfa promoter and IRES
  Vector type: Mammalian Expression, Lentiviral
  Selectable markers: Puromycin
Growth in bacteria
  Bacterial resistance: Ampicillin, 100 μg/mL
  Growth temperature: 37°C
  Growth strain: NEB Stable
  Copy number: High Copy
Gene/Insert
  Gene/Insert name: Mpro-eGFP conjugate (alt name: Mpro-eGFP)
  Species: SARS-CoV-2, jellyfish Aequorea Victoria
  Insert size (bp): 1706
  Entrez Gene: M (a.k.a. GU280_gp05)
  Promoter: EF-1alfa
  Cloning method: Restriction Enzyme; 5′ cloning site XbaI (not destroyed); 3′ cloning site BamHI (not destroyed)
  Sequencing primers: 5′ CTAGTTCTAGAatgAAAACAAGCGC; 3′ GCGGGATCCGCGGC
Terms and licenses: Academic/Nonprofit Terms; Industry Terms: Not Available to Industry
How to cite: pLVX-MPro-eGFP-2 was a gift from Wenshe Liu (Addgene plasmid # 184824 ; http://n2t.net/addgene:184824 ; RRID:Addgene_184824)
