[The description below was written by a language model from this plasmid's Addgene catalogue record and pLannotate feature annotations shown in this document.]
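Description:
pLVX-MPro-eGFP-2 is a 10.5 kb HIV-1-based lentiviral transfer plasmid built on the pLVX-puro backbone, modified by the addition of an EF-1α promoter and an IRES. It expresses a fusion of the SARS-CoV-2 main protease (Mpro) to eGFP in mammalian cells. In bacteria it replicates from a high-copy ColE1/pUC-type origin and is selected with ampicillin through the β-lactamase gene. Remnants of the lac promoter/operator region and an SV40 poly(A) signal also lie in the plasmid backbone.

The region to be packaged is flanked by two HIV-1 LTRs, each preceded by annotated nef-derived sequence. It carries the usual cis-acting elements: the Ψ packaging signal with a partial gag sequence, the Rev response element for Rev-dependent nuclear export of the genomic RNA, and the cPPT/CTS, which aids nuclear import of the reverse-transcribed genome. Viral proteins are not encoded and would have to be supplied in trans.

The payload is a single bicistronic unit. The EF-1α core promoter, with portions of its intron A, drives a SARS-CoV-2 ORF1a polyprotein segment, which corresponds to Mpro even though the automated annotation text describes another nsp. EGFP follows directly downstream, and the fusion was cloned between XbaI and BamHI sites. The catalogue's gene link points to the viral M gene, which does not match this ORF1a-derived insert. An EMCV IRES then permits translation of puromycin N-acetyltransferase from the same transcript, linking drug resistance to insert expression, and a WPRE enhances transcript stability and expression. The associated publication concerns a cell-based assay for evaluating SARS-CoV-2 main protease inhibitors, so the construct is suited to transient expression or to making puromycin-selected stable lines in which the Mpro-eGFP fusion can be followed by fluorescence.
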