Features (pLannotate 1.2.2; 25 found; start..end, strand, type, name):
     31..360     +  CDS            nef (fragment): NEF_HV1BR - Experimental evidence at protein level: Swiss-Prot protein existence level 1. Extracellular Nef protein targets CD4(+) T-lymphocytes for apoptosis by interacting with CXCR4 surface receptors (PubMed:14990729). From Human immunodeficiency virus type 1 group M subtype B (isolate BRU/LAI) (HIV-1).
    408..665     +  LTR            5' LTR (truncated): truncated 5' long terminal repeat (LTR) from HIV-1
    712..837     +  misc_feature   HIV-1 Ψ: packaging signal of human immunodeficiency virus type 1
    821..1159    +  CDS            HIV-1 gag (fragment): gag protein from human immunodeficiency virus 1; gag
   1334..1567    +  misc_feature   RRE: The Rev response element (RRE) of HIV-1 allows for Rev-dependent mRNA export from the nucleus to the cytoplasm.
   1944..2044    +  CDS            Rev (fragment): human immunodeficiency virus 1 (HIV-1) Rev protein; rev; enhances nuclear export of unspliced and incompletely spliced viral mRNAs
   2059..2174    +  misc_feature   cPPT/CTS: central polypurine tract and central termination sequence of HIV-1 (lacking the first T)
   2387..2598    +  promoter       EF-1α core promoter: core promoter for human elongation factor EF-1α
   2599..2712    +  intron         EF-1α intron A (fragment): intron upstream of the start codon of human EF-1α
   3338..3541    +  intron         EF-1α intron A: truncated intron upstream of the start codon of human EF-1α
   3596..4528    +  CDS            R1A_SARS2 (fragment) (sequence partly withheld): Experimental evidence at protein level: Swiss-Prot protein existence level 1. [Non-structural protein 10]: Plays a pivotal role in viral transcription by stimulating both nsp14 3'-5' exoribonuclease and nsp16 2'-O-methyltransferase activities. Therefore plays an essential role in viral mRNAs cap methylation. From Severe acute respiratory syndrome coronavirus 2 (2019-nCoV) (SARS-CoV-2).
   4538..5257    +  CDS            EGFP: the original enhanced GFP (Yang et al., 1996) mammalian codon-optimized
   5385..5847    +  misc_feature   IRES: internal ribosome entry site (IRES) of the encephalomyocarditis virus (EMCV)
   5880..6477    +  CDS            PuroR (fragment): puromycin N-acetyltransferase; pac from Streptomyces alboniger; confers resistance to puromycin
   6493..7081    +  misc_feature   WPRE: woodchuck hepatitis virus posttranscriptional regulatory element
   7098..7616    +  CDS            nef (fragment): NEF_HV1BR - Experimental evidence at protein level: Swiss-Prot protein existence level 1. Extracellular Nef protein targets CD4(+) T-lymphocytes for apoptosis by interacting with CXCR4 surface receptors (PubMed:14990729). From Human immunodeficiency virus type 1 group M subtype B (isolate BRU/LAI) (HIV-1).
   7664..7921    +  LTR            5' LTR (truncated): truncated 5' long terminal repeat (LTR) from HIV-1
   8073..8089    -  protein_bind   lac operator: The lac repressor binds to the lac operator to inhibit transcription in E. coli. This inhibition can be relieved by adding lactose or isopropyl-β-D-thiogalactopyranoside (IPTG). lac repressor encoded by lacI
   8097..8127    -  promoter       lac promoter: promoter for the E. coli lac operon
   8142..8163    -  protein_bind   CAP binding site: CAP binding activates transcription in the presence of cAMP. E. coli catabolite activator protein
   8176..8268    -  CDS            lacI (fragment): lac repressor; lacI; The lac repressor binds to the lac operator to inhibit transcription in E. coli. This inhibition can be relieved by adding lactose or isopropyl-β-D-thiogalactopyranoside (IPTG).
   8451..9039    -  rep_origin     ori: high-copy-number ColE1/pMB1/pBR322/pUC origin of replication
   9210..10070   -  CDS            AmpR: β-lactamase; bla; confers resistance to ampicillin, carbenicillin, and related antibiotics
  10071..10175   -  promoter       AmpR promoter: bla
  10223..10357   +  polyA_signal   SV40 poly(A) signal: SV40 polyadenylation signal
>Addgene plasmid #184824 | pLVX-MPro-eGFP-2 | addgene full sequence | sequence record 361955 | Addgene NGS Result
TTTGTTAAATATGTACTACAAACTTAGTAGTTGGAAGGGCTAATTCACTCCCAAAGAAGACAAGATATCC
TTGATCTGTGGATCTACCACACACAAGGCTACTTCCCTGATTAGCAGAACTACACACCAGGGCCAGGGGT
CAGATATCCACTGACCTTTGGATGGTGCTACAAGCTAGTACCAGTTGAGCCAGATAAGGTAGAAGAGGCC
AATAAAGGAGAGAACACCAGCTTGTTACACCCTGTGAGCCTGCATGGGATGGATGACCCGGAGAGAGAAG
TGTTAGAGTGGAGGTTTGACAGCCGCCTAGCATTTCATCACGTGGCCCGAGAGCTGCATCCGGAGTACTT
CAAGAACTGCTGATATCGAGCTTGCTACAAGGGACTTTCCGCTGGGGACTTTCCAGGGAGGCGTGGCCTG
GGCGGGACTGGGGAGTGGCGAGCCCTCAGATCCTGCATATAAGCAGCTGCTTTTTGCCTGTACTGGGTCT
CTCTGGTTAGACCAGATCTGAGCCTGGGAGCTCTCTGGCTAACTAGGGAACCCACTGCTTAAGCCTCAAT
AAAGCTTGCCTTGAGTGCTTCAAGTAGTGTGTGCCCGTCTGTTGTGTGACTCTGGTAACTAGAGATCCCT
CAGACCCTTTTAGTCAGTGTGGAAAATCTCTAGCAGTGGCGCCCGAACAGGGACTTGAAAGCGAAAGGGA
AACCAGAGGAGCTCTCTCGACGCAGGACTCGGCTTGCTGAAGCGCGCACGGCAAGAGGCGAGGGGCGGCG
ACTGGTGAGTACGCCAAAAATTTTGACTAGCGGAGGCTAGAAGGAGAGAGATGGGTGCGAGAGCGTCAGT
ATTAAGCGGGGGAGAATTAGATCGCGATGGGAAAAAATTCGGTTAAGGCCAGGGGGAAAGAAAAAATATA
AATTAAAACATATAGTATGGGCAAGCAGGGAGCTAGAACGATTCGCAGTTAATCCTGGCCTGTTAGAAAC
ATCAGAAGGCTGTAGACAAATACTGGGACAGCTACAACCATCCCTTCAGACAGGATCAGAAGAACTTAGA
TCATTATATAATACAGTAGCAACCCTCTATTGTGTGCATCAAAGGATAGAGATAAAAGACACCAAGGAAG
CTTTAGACAAGATAGAGGAAGAGCAAAACAAAAGTAAGACCACCGCACAGCAAGCGGCCGGCCGCTGATC
TTCAGACCTGGAGGAGGAGATATGAGGGACAATTGGAGAAGTGAATTATATAAATATAAAGTAGTAAAAA
TTGAACCATTAGGAGTAGCACCCACCAAGGCAAAGAGAAGAGTGGTGCAGAGAGAAAAAAGAGCAGTGGG
AATAGGAGCTTTGTTCCTTGGGTTCTTGGGAGCAGCAGGAAGCACTATGGGCGCAGCGTCAATGACGCTG
ACGGTACAGGCCAGACAATTATTGTCTGGTATAGTGCAGCAGCAGAACAATTTGCTGAGGGCTATTGAGG
CGCAACAGCATCTGTTGCAACTCACAGTCTGGGGCATCAAGCAGCTCCAGGCAAGAATCCTGGCTGTGGA
AAGATACCTAAAGGATCAACAGCTCCTGGGGATTTGGGGTTGCTCTGGAAAACTCATTTGCACCACTGCT
GTGCCTTGGAATGCTAGTTGGAGTAATAAATCTCTGGAACAGATTTGGAATCACACGACCTGGATGGAGT
GGGACAGAGAAATTAACAATTACACAAGCTTAATACACTCCTTAATTGAAGAATCGCAAAACCAGCAAGA
AAAGAATGAACAAGAATTATTGGAATTAGATAAATGGGCAAGTTTGTGGAATTGGTTTAACATAACAAAT
TGGCTGTGGTATATAAAATTATTCATAATGATAGTAGGAGGCTTGGTAGGTTTAAGAATAGTTTTTGCTG
TACTTTCTATAGTGAATAGAGTTAGGCAGGGATATTCACCATTATCGTTTCAGACCCACCTCCCAACCCC
GAGGGGACCCGACAGGCCCGAAGGAATAGAAGAAGAAGGTGGAGAGAGAGACAGAGACAGATCCATTCGA
TTAGTGAACGGATCTCGACGGTATCGCCTTTAAAAGAAAAGGGGGGATTGGGGGGTACAGTGCAGGGGAA
AGAATAGTAGACATAATAGCAACAGACATACAAACTAAAGAATTACAAAAACAAATTACAAAAATTCAAA
ATTTTCGGGTTTATTACAGGGACAGCAGAGATCCAGTTTATCGATGAGTAATTCATACAAAAGGACTCGC
CCCTGCCTTGGGGAATCCCAGGGACCGTCGTTAAACTCCCACTAACGTAGAACCCAGAGATCGCTGCGTT
CCCGCCCCCTCACCCGCCCGCTCTCGTCATCACTGAGGTGGAGAAGAGCATGCGTGAGGCTCCGGTGCCC
GTCAGTGGGCAGAGCGCACATCGCCCACAGTCCCCGAGAAGTTGGGGGGAGGGGTCGGCAATTGAACCGG
TGCCTAGAGAAGGTGGCGCGGGGTAAACTGGGAAAGTGATGTCGTGTACTGGCTCCGCCTTTTTCCCGAG
GGTGGGGGAGAACCGTATATAAGTGCAGTAGTCGCCGTGAACGTTCTTTTTCGCAACGGGTTTGCCGCCA
GAACACAGGTAAGTGCCGTGTGTGGTTCCCGCGGGCCTGGCCTCTTTACGGGTTATGGCCCTTGCGTGCC
TTGAATTACTTCCACGCCCCTGGCTGCAGTACGTGATTCTTGATCCCGAGCTTCGGGTTGGAAGTGGGTG
GGAGAGTTCGAGGCCTTGCGCTTAAGGAGCCCCTTCGCCTCGTGCTTGAGTTGAGGCCTGGCTTGGGCGC
TGGGGCCGCCGCGTGCGAATCTGGTGGCACCTTCGCGCCTGTCTCGCTGCTTTCGATAAGTCTCTAGCCA
TTTAAAATTTTTGATGACCTGCTGCGACGCTTTTTTTCTGGCAAGATAGTCTTGTAAATGCGGGCCAAGA
TCTGCACACTGGTATTTCGGTTTTTGGGGCCGCGGGCGGCGACGGGGCCCGTGCGTCCCAGCGCACATGT
TCGGCGAGGCGGGGCCTGCGAGCGCGGCCACCGAGAATCGGACGGGGGTAGTCTCAAGCTGGCCGGCCTG
CTCTGGTGCCTGGCCTCGCGCCGCCGTGTATCGCCCCGCCCTGGGCGGCAAGGCTGGCCCGGTCGGCACC
AGTTGCGTGAGCGGAAAGATGGCCGCTTCCCGGCCCTGCTGCAGGGAGCTCAAAATGGAGGACGCGGCGC
TCGGGAGAGCGGGCGGGTGAGTCACCCACACAAAGGAAAAGGGCCTTTCCGTCCTCAGCCGTCGCTTCAT
GTGACTCCACGGAGTACCGGGCGCCGTCCAGGCACCTCGATTAGTTCTCGAGCTTTTGGAGTACGTCGTC
TTTAGGTTGGGGGGAGGGGTTTTATGCGATGGAGTTTCCCCACACTGAGTGGGTGGAGACTGAAGTTAGG
CCAGCTTGGCACTTGATGTAATTCTCCTTGGAATTTGCCCTTTTTGAGTTTGGATCTTGGTTCATTCTCA
AGCCTCAGACAGTGGTTCAAAGTTTTTTTCTTCCATTTCAGGTGTCGTGAGGATCTATTTCCGGTGAATT
CCTCGAGACTAGTTCTAGAATGAAAACAAGCGCGGTGCTCCAG
[915 nt withheld, positions 3614-4528]
GGCAAGCTTATGGTGAGCAAGGGCGAGGAGCTGTTCACCGGGGTGGTGCCCATCCTGGTCGAGCTGGACG
GCGACGTAAACGGCCACAAGTTCAGCGTGTCCGGCGAGGGCGAGGGCGATGCCACCTACGGCAAGCTGAC
CCTGAAGTTCATCTGCACCACCGGCAAGCTGCCCGTGCCCTGGCCCACCCTCGTGACCACCCTGACCTAC
GGCGTGCAGTGCTTCAGCCGCTACCCCGACCACATGAAGCAGCACGACTTCTTCAAGTCCGCCATGCCCG
AAGGCTACGTCCAGGAGCGCACCATCTTCTTCAAGGACGACGGCAACTACAAGACCCGCGCCGAGGTGAA
GTTCGAGGGCGACACCCTGGTGAACCGCATCGAGCTGAAGGGCATCGACTTCAAGGAGGACGGCAACATC
CTGGGGCACAAGCTGGAGTACAACTACAACAGCCACAACGTCTATATCATGGCCGACAAGCAGAAGAACG
GCATCAAGGTGAACTTCAAGATCCGCCACAACATCGAGGACGGCAGCGTGCAGCTCGCCGACCACTACCA
GCAGAACACCCCCATCGGCGACGGCCCCGTGCTGCTGCCCGACAACCACTACCTGAGCACCCAGTCCGCC
CTGAGCAAAGACCCCAACGAGAAGCGCGATCACATGGTCCTGCTGGAGTTCGTGACCGCCGCCGGGATCA
CTCTCGGCATGGACGAGCTGTACAAGTAAGCGGCCGCGGATCCCGCCCCTCTCCCTCCCCCCCCCCTAAC
GTTACTGGCCGAAGCCGCTTGGAATAAGGCCGGTGTGCGTTTGTCTATATGTTATTTTCCACCATATTGC
CGTCTTTTGGCAATGTGAGGGCCCGGAAACCTGGCCCTGTCTTCTTGACGAGCATTCCTAGGGGTCTTTC
CCCTCTCGCCAAAGGAATGCAAGGTCTGTTGAATGTCGTGAAGGAAGCAGTTCCTCTGGAAGCTTCTTGA
AGACAAACAACGTCTGTAGCGACCCTTTGCAGGCAGCGGAACCCCCCACCTGGCGACAGGTGCCTCTGCG
GCCAAAAGCCACGTGTATAAGATACACCTGCAAAGGCGGCACAACCCCAGTGCCACGTTGTGAGTTGGAT
AGTTGTGGAAAGAGTCAAATGGCTCTCCTCAAGCGTATTCAACAAGGGGCTGAAGGATGCCCAGAAGGTA
CCCCATTGTATGGGATCTGATCTGGGGCCTCGGTGCACATGCTTTACATGTGTTTAGTCGAGGTTAAAAA
AACGTCTAGGCCCCCCGAACCACGGGGACGTGGTTTTCCTTTGAAAAACACGATGATAAGCTTGCCACAA
CCCACAAGGAGACGACCTTCCATGACCGAGTACAAGCCCACGGTGCGCCTCGCCACCCGCGACGACGTCC
CCCGGGCCGTACGCACCCTCGCCGCCGCGTTCGCCGACTACCCCGCCACGCGCCACACCGTCGACCCGGA
CCGCCACATCGAGCGGGTCACCGAGCTGCAAGAACTCTTCCTCACGCGCGTCGGGCTCGACATCGGCAAG
GTGTGGGTCGCGGACGACGGCGCCGCGGTGGCGGTCTGGACCACGCCGGAGAGCGTCGAAGCGGGGGCGG
TGTTCGCCGAGATCGGCCCGCGCATGGCCGAGTTGAGCGGTTCCCGGCTGGCCGCGCAGCAACAGATGGA
AGGCCTCCTGGCGCCGCACCGGCCCAAGGAGCCCGCGTGGTTCCTGGCCACCGTCGGCGTCTCGCCCGAC
CACCAGGGCAAGGGTCTGGGCAGCGCCGTCGTGCTCCCCGGAGTGGAGGCGGCCGAGCGCGCCGGGGTGC
CCGCCTTCCTGGAGACCTCCGCGCCCCGCAACCTCCCCTTCTACGAGCGGCTCGGCTTCACCGTCACCGC
CGACGTCGAGGTGCCCGAAGGACCGCGCACCTGGTGCATGACCCGCAAGCCCGGTGCCTAGACGCGTCTG
GAACAATCAACCTCTGGATTACAAAATTTGTGAAAGATTGACTGGTATTCTTAACTATGTTGCTCCTTTT
ACGCTATGTGGATACGCTGCTTTAATGCCTTTGTATCATGCTATTGCTTCCCGTATGGCTTTCATTTTCT
CCTCCTTGTATAAATCCTGGTTGCTGTCTCTTTATGAGGAGTTGTGGCCCGTTGTCAGGCAACGTGGCGT
GGTGTGCACTGTGTTTGCTGACGCAACCCCCACTGGTTGGGGCATTGCCACCACCTGTCAGCTCCTTTCC
GGGACTTTCGCTTTCCCCCTCCCTATTGCCACGGCGGAACTCATCGCCGCCTGCCTTGCCCGCTGCTGGA
CAGGGGCTCGGCTGTTGGGCACTGACAATTCCGTGGTGTTGTCGGGGAAGCTGACGTCCTTTCCATGGCT
GCTCGCCTGTGTTGCCACCTGGATTCTGCGCGGGACGTCCTTCTGCTACGTCCCTTCGGCCCTCAATCCA
GCGGACCTTCCTTCCCGCGGCCTGCTGCCGGCTCTGCGGCCTCTTCCGCGTCTTCGCCTTCGCCCTCAGA
CGAGTCGGATCTCCCTTTGGGCCGCCTCCCCGCCTGGAATTAATTCTGCAGTCGAGACCTAGAAAAACAT
GGAGCAATCACAAGTAGCAATACAGCAGCTACCAATGCTGATTGTGCCTGGCTAGAAGCACAAGAGGAGG
AGGAGGTGGGTTTTCCAGTCACACCTCAGGTACCTTTAAGACCAATGACTTACAAGGCAGCTGTAGATCT
TAGCCACTTTTTAAAAGAAAAGAGGGGACTGGAAGGGCTAATTCACTCCCAACGAAGACAAGATATCCTT
GATCTGTGGATCTACCACACACAAGGCTACTTCCCTGATTAGCAGAACTACACACCAGGGCCAGGGGTCA
GATATCCACTGACCTTTGGATGGTGCTACAAGCTAGTACCAGTTGAGCCAGATAAGGTAGAAGAGGCCAA
TAAAGGAGAGAACACCAGCTTGTTACACCCTGTGAGCCTGCATGGGATGGATGACCCGGAGAGAGAAGTG
TTAGAGTGGAGGTTTGACAGCCGCCTAGCATTTCATCACGTGGCCCGAGAGCTGCATCCGGAGTACTTCA
AGAACTGCTGATATCGAGCTTGCTACAAGGGACTTTCCGCTGGGGACTTTCCAGGGAGGCGTGGCCTGGG
CGGGACTGGGGAGTGGCGAGCCCTCAGATCCTGCATATAAGCAGCTGCTTTTTGCCTGTACTGGGTCTCT
CTGGTTAGACCAGATCTGAGCCTGGGAGCTCTCTGGCTAACTAGGGAACCCACTGCTTAAGCCTCAATAA
AGCTTGCCTTGAGTGCTTCAAGTAGTGTGTGCCCGTCTGTTGTGTGACTCTGGTAACTAGAGATCCCTCA
GACCCTTTTAGTCAGTGTGGAAAATCTCTAGCAGTAGTAGTTCATGTCATCTTATTATTCAGTATTTATA
ACTTGCAAAGAAATGAATATCAGAGAGTGAGAGGCCTTGACATTGCTAGCGTTTACCGTCGACCTCTAGC
TAGAGCTTGGCGTAATCATGGTCATAGCTGTTTCCTGTGTGAAATTGTTATCCGCTCACAATTCCACACA
ACATACGAGCCGGAAGCATAAAGTGTAAAGCCTGGGGTGCCTAATGAGTGAGCTAACTCACATTAATTGC
GTTGCGCTCACTGCCCGCTTTCCAGTCGGGAAACCTGTCGTGCCAGCTGCATTAATGAATCGGCCAACGC
GCGGGGAGAGGCGGTTTGCGTATTGGGCGCTCTTCCGCTTCCTCGCTCACTGACTCGCTGCGCTCGGTCG
TTCGGCTGCGGCGAGCGGTATCAGCTCACTCAAAGGCGGTAATACGGTTATCCACAGAATCAGGGGATAA
CGCAGGAAAGAACATGTGAGCAAAAGGCCAGCAAAAGGCCAGGAACCGTAAAAAGGCCGCGTTGCTGGCG
TTTTTCCATAGGCTCCGCCCCCCTGACGAGCATCACAAAAATCGACGCTCAAGTCAGAGGTGGCGAAACC
CGACAGGACTATAAAGATACCAGGCGTTTCCCCCTGGAAGCTCCCTCGTGCGCTCTCCTGTTCCGACCCT
GCCGCTTACCGGATACCTGTCCGCCTTTCTCCCTTCGGGAAGCGTGGCGCTTTCTCATAGCTCACGCTGT
AGGTATCTCAGTTCGGTGTAGGTCGTTCGCTCCAAGCTGGGCTGTGTGCACGAACCCCCCGTTCAGCCCG
ACCGCTGCGCCTTATCCGGTAACTATCGTCTTGAGTCCAACCCGGTAAGACACGACTTATCGCCACTGGC
AGCAGCCACTGGTAACAGGATTAGCAGAGCGAGGTATGTAGGCGGTGCTACAGAGTTCTTGAAGTGGTGG
CCTAACTACGGCTACACTAGAAGAACAGTATTTGGTATCTGCGCTCTGCTGAAGCCAGTTACCTTCGGAA
AAAGAGTTGGTAGCTCTTGATCCGGCAAACAAACCACCGCTGGTAGCGGTGGTTTTTTTGTTTGCAAGCA
GCAGATTACGCGCAGAAAAAAAGGATCTCAAGAAGATCCTTTGATCTTTTCTACGGGGTCTGACGCTCAG
TGGAACGAAAACTCACGTTAAGGGATTTTGGTCATGAGATTATCAAAAAGGATCTTCACCTAGATCCTTT
TAAATTAAAAATGAAGTTTTAAATCAATCTAAAGTATATATGAGTAAACTTGGTCTGACAGTTACCAATG
CTTAATCAGTGAGGCACCTATCTCAGCGATCTGTCTATTTCGTTCATCCATAGTTGCCTGACTCCCCGTC
GTGTAGATAACTACGATACGGGAGGGCTTACCATCTGGCCCCAGTGCTGCAATGATACCGCGAGACCCAC
GCTCACCGGCTCCAGATTTATCAGCAATAAACCAGCCAGCCGGAAGGGCCGAGCGCAGAAGTGGTCCTGC
AACTTTATCCGCCTCCATCCAGTCTATTAATTGTTGCCGGGAAGCTAGAGTAAGTAGTTCGCCAGTTAAT
AGTTTGCGCAACGTTGTTGCCATTGCTACAGGCATCGTGGTGTCACGCTCGTCGTTTGGTATGGCTTCAT
TCAGCTCCGGTTCCCAACGATCAAGGCGAGTTACATGATCCCCCATGTTGTGCAAAAAAGCGGTTAGCTC
CTTCGGTCCTCCGATCGTTGTCAGAAGTAAGTTGGCCGCAGTGTTATCACTCATGGTTATGGCAGCACTG
CATAATTCTCTTACTGTCATGCCATCCGTAAGATGCTTTTCTGTGACTGGTGAGTACTCAACCAAGTCAT
TCTGAGAATAGTGTATGCGGCGACCGAGTTGCTCTTGCCCGGCGTCAATACGGGATAATACCGCGCCACA
TAGCAGAACTTTAAAAGTGCTCATCATTGGAAAACGTTCTTCGGGGCGAAAACTCTCAAGGATCTTACCG
CTGTTGAGATCCAGTTCGATGTAACCCACTCGTGCACCCAACTGATCTTCAGCATCTTTTACTTTCACCA
GCGTTTCTGGGTGAGCAAAAACAGGAAGGCAAAATGCCGCAAAAAAGGGAATAAGGGCGACACGGAAATG
TTGAATACTCATACTCTTCCTTTTTCAATATTATTGAAGCATTTATCAGGGTTATTGTCTCATGAGCGGA
TACATATTTGAATGTATTTAGAAAAATAAACAAATAGGGGTTCCGCGCACATTTCCCCGAAAAGTGCCAC
CTGACGTCGACGGATCGGGAGATCAACTTGTTTATTGCAGCTTATAATGGTTACAAATAAAGCAATAGCA
TCACAAATTTCACAAATAAAGCATTTTTTTCACTGCATTCTAGTTGTGGTTTGTCCAAACTCATCAATGT
ATCTTATCATGTCTGGATCAACTGGATAACTCAAGCTAACCAAAATCATCCCAAACTTCCCACCCCATAC
CCTATTACCACTGCCAATTACCTGTGGTTTCATTTACTCTAAACCTGTGATTCCTCTGAATTATTTTCAT
TTTAAAGAAATTGTA
